Addgene plasmid #25333: DLC1A
Purpose: Bacterial expression for structure determination; may not be full ORF
Depositing lab: Cheryl Arrowsmith. Depositing organization: University of Toronto.
Backbone
  Vector backbone: pET28-MHL
  Backbone manufacturer: SGC
  Backbone size w/o insert (bp): 7325
  Vector type: Bacterial Expression
Growth in bacteria
  Bacterial resistance: Kanamycin, 50 μg/mL
  Growth temperature: 37°C
  Growth strain: DH5alpha
  Copy number: Low Copy
Gene/Insert
  Gene/Insert name: DLC1:S1074-L1283 (alt names: PDB: 3KUQ; deleted in liver cancer 1, RhoGAP domain; DLC1)
  Species: H. sapiens (human)
  Insert size (bp): 630
  Mutation: Contains amino acids S1074-L1283
  GenBank ID: BC054511
  Entrez Gene: DLC1 (a.k.a. ARHGAP7, HP, STARD12, p122-RhoGAP)
  Tag / fusion protein: His (N terminal on insert)
  Cloning method: Restriction Enzyme
  Sequencing primers: 5′ T7; 3′ T7-term
Terms and licenses: Academic/Nonprofit Terms; Industry Terms: Not Available to Industry
Depositor comments: PDB: 3KUQ. http://www.thesgc.org/structures/3KUQ/
How to cite: DLC1A was a gift from Cheryl Arrowsmith (Addgene plasmid # 25333 ; http://n2t.net/addgene:25333 ; RRID:Addgene_25333)
