[The description below was written by a language model from this plasmid's Addgene catalogue record.]
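Description:
DLC1A is a bacterial expression plasmid built on the pET28-MHL backbone, a structural-genomics derivative of the pET28 family, and was made to produce a defined fragment of a human protein for structure determination. It is selected with kanamycin and is recorded as low copy. The record contains no feature table, so the origin of replication and the exact regulatory elements are not listed. The use of T7 and T7-terminator sequencing primers is consistent with the usual pET arrangement, in which the insert sits between a T7 promoter and T7 terminator and is transcribed in E. coli hosts that supply T7 RNA polymerase. A standard cloning strain is listed for propagation.

The insert is a 630 bp segment of human DLC1 (deleted in liver cancer 1, also known as ARHGAP7, STARD12 or p122-RhoGAP) encoding residues S1074 to L1283, which correspond to the RhoGAP domain. This is a domain construct and not the full open reading frame, as the catalogue entry itself cautions. It was inserted by restriction enzyme cloning and carries an N-terminal His tag, allowing the recombinant domain to be purified by immobilised metal affinity chromatography. The record does not say whether a protease cleavage site separates the tag from the domain.

The depositor links this construct to a deposited crystal structure of the DLC1 RhoGAP domain, so its main use is overexpression and purification of that domain for crystallography. The same protein would also suit related biophysical or biochemical work on this Rho GTPase-activating domain.
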