>Addgene plasmid #25333 | DLC1A | depositor partial sequence | sequence record 11807 | Author sequence
AGTGTGTTTGGGGTCCCACTGACGGTCAACGTGCAGCGCACAGGACAACCGTTGCCTCAGAGCATCCAGC
AGGCCATGCGATACCTCCGGAACCATTGTTTGGATCAGGTTGGGCTCTTCAGAAAATCGGGGGTCAAGTC
CCGGATTCAGGCTCTGCGCCAGATGAATGAAGGTGCCATAGACTGTGTCAACTACGAAGGACAGTCTGCT
TATGACGTGGCAGACATGCTGAAGCAGTATTTTCGAGATCTTCCTGAGCCACTAATGACGAACAAACTCT
CGGAAACCTTTCTACAGATCTACCAATATGTGCCCAAGGACCAGCGCCTGCAGGCCATCAAGGCTGCCAT
CATGCTGCTGCCTGACGAGAACCGGGAGGTTCTGCAGACCCTGCTTTATTTCCTGAGCGATGTCACAGCA
GCCGTAAAAGAAAACCAGATGACCCCAACCAACCTGGCCGTGTGCTTAGCGCCTTCCCTCTTCCATCTCA
ACACCCTGAAGAGAGAGAATTCCTCTCCCAGGGTAATGCAAAGAAAACAAAGTTTGGGCAAACCAGATCA
GAAAGATTTGAATGAAAACCTAGCTGCCACTCAAGGGCTGGCCCATATGATCGCCGAGTGCAAGAAGCTT
