>Addgene plasmid #25333 | DLC1A | addgene partial sequence | sequence record 31417 | 25333 with T7
ATATTTTGTTTACTTTAAGAAGGAGATATACCATGCATCATCATCATCATCACAGCAGCGGCAGAGAAAA
CTTGTATTTCCAGGGCAGTGTGTTTGGGGTCCCACTGACGGTCAACGTGCAGCGCACAGGACAACCGTTG
CCTCAGAGCATCCAGCAGGCCATGCGATACCTCCGGAACCATTGTTTGGATCAGGTTGGGCTCTTCAGAA
AATCGGGGGTCAAGTCCCGGATTCAGGCTCTGCGCCAGATGAATGAAGGTGCCATAGACTGTGTCAACTA
CGAAGGACAGTCTGCTTATGACGTGGCAGACATGCTGAAGCAGTATTTTCGAGATCTTCCTGAGCCACTA
ATGACGAACAAACTCTCGGAAACCTTTCTACAGATCTACCAATATGTGCCCAAGGACCAGCGCCTGCAGG
CCATCAAGGCTGCCATCATGCTGCTGCCTGACGAGAACCGGGAGGTTCTGCAGACCCTGCTTTATTTCCT
GAGCGATGTCACAGCAGCCGTAAAAGAAAACCAGATGACCCCAACCAACCTGGCCGTGTGCTTAGCGCCT
TCCCTCTTCCATCTCAACACCCTGAAGAGAGAGAATTCCTCTCCCAGGGTAATGCAAAGAAAACAAAGTT
TGGGCAAACCAGATCAGAAAGATTTGAATGAAAACCTAGCTGCCACTCAAGGGCTGGCCCATATGATCGC
CGAGTGCAAGAAGCTTTGATGACGAAGCTTGCGGCCGCACTCGAGCACCACCACCACCACCACTGAGATC
CGGCTGCTAACAAAGCCCGAAAGGAAGCTGAGTTGGCTGCTGCCACCGCTGAGCAATAACTAGCATAACC
CCTTGGGGCCTCTAAACGGGTCTTGAGGGGTTTTTTGCTGAAAGGAGGAACTATAT
